>Addgene plasmid #39693 | KHBD00621 | depositor partial sequence | sequence record 50133 | KHBD00621 sequence 1323 bps
ATGAATAAATGTCCTCGCTGCAACTGCGATGCTACAGGACAGAATCGCCTCGTCACCGACAGCTGTGGAC
ACACCAAGTGTCGTCTCTGCCTGGTGGCGGATGTATCGGATTGCCTGGAATGTCGAGTTGCACGAAGTGT
CGATATCCAGGAGACACAGGAAACGCAAGCAAGGACGTCGGCTGATAAGCGAATAATTGTCACAGATAAG
GGCTACCACTGTACCGTCTGCAATAAGGATTTTCGCAGCCGGACCCAGCAGTATTACCACCTCACCTGCG
GCAACGATCTTCTCAAGAAGTTCAACTGCAAGGAGTGCGGACGCAGATTTGCTACCAGTTCACATTTAAA
GTACCATCTAATGAGCCATGAGAAACAATCAAAACACTCGTGCAGCGTCTGCCACAAAAGTTTCAAGCAA
CCAATTGTTCTACAGCGCCACATGCTTACCCACAACCAGGAGAAGCATTTGTGCCCAATCTGCCAGAAGG
TTTTCCGCCGCAAGAGCTCTCTTGCCAGCCACCTGGCGATCCACAGCGATCTCGGCCTGCAATTTAAATG
CGAGCTCTGCTCTAAGCATTTCCAGAACAAGGCCAATTTGAACCAGCATCTGCGGAAACACGACAAGAAC
AATATTCGGCACATGTGTAAAGTGTGCCAGAAGTCCTTTCTGCGACAAACCACGCTTCGGCTGCACATGA
AGCGCCACTCAAATCGCGAACGTCAGTCCTGTTCCCTGTGCGGCAAAAGCTACAATGATCCGGATGCTCT
GGGCCGACATTTAAGACAACACAAGACTGCCGAACGCTACCGCTGTATCCAATGTGACATCACTATCAAC
CGAAAGGACAACATGCTGCGACATCTGCGATCCATGCACCCTGGTTGTGCGTTTGCCAGTACTGTTGAAA
TGGTTACACCGAGGTCCAGTGCTCAGGAGGCCACGACGGCGGAAGAAAGACCATCTCAGACTGTAAGATA
CAACAGTGTGATCCAGAGTGTGGGCAACGTTGAGCCAGTGATGTTGCTGCAATCTACGCCACTGCCATCT
CAACTCCCTGAACTGCAGATGGAGAAAGGGAAAGCTGTCCCAGAGCATCTGCCTCTGCCAGATGTAATGC
CAGAGGAGAATGTCCAGCTGTATCGCAAGATCATCTTGGATCTGGACAACGAGGAATACTCTAGCGAACC
TAGCCCCGATGCCCAAGAACCAGCCATGCAACATCACCAGCCGCGTGTCCCGGGGCAAGGTAGCTCCAAA
TTTAGCGAGATGCACTGGCGCAAGAATTTCAAATATTGGTACCAAAAAGAAGAAAACACAAAG
