>Addgene plasmid #39693 | KHBD00621 | addgene partial sequence | sequence record 52250 | M13Rev
AATAATGATTTTATTTTGACTGATAGTGACCTGTTCGTTGCAACAAATTGATAAGCAATGCTTTCTTATA
ATGCCAACTTTGTACAAGAAAGTTGGCAACTTTGTGTTTTCTTCTTTTTGGTACCAATATTTGAAATTCT
TGCGCCAGTGCATCTCGCTAAATTTGGAGCTACCTTGCCCCGGGACACGCGGCTGGTGATGTTGCATGGC
TGGTTCTTGGGCATCGGGGCTAGGTTCGCTAGAGTATTCCTCGTTGTCCAGATCCAAGATGATCTTGCGA
TACAGCTGGACATTCTCCTCTGGCATTACATCTGGCAGAGGCAGATGCTCTGGGACAGCTTTCCCTTTCT
CCATCTGCAGTTCAGGGAGTTGAGATGGCAGTGGCGTAGATTGCAGCAACATCACTGGCTCAACGTTGCC
CACACTCTGGATCACACTGTTGTATCTTACAGTCTGAGATGGTCTTTCTTCCGCCGTCGTGGCCTCCTGA
GCACTGGACCTCGGTGTAACCATTTCAACAGTACTGGCAAACGCACAACCAGGGTGCATGGATCGCAGAT
GTCGCAGCATGTTGTCCTTTCGGTTGATAGTGATGTCACATTGGATACAGCGGTAGCGTTCGGCAGTCTT
GTGTTGTCTTAAATGTCGGCCCAGAGCATCCGGATCATTGTAGCTTTTGCCGCACAGGGAACAGGACTGA
CGTTCGCGATTTGAGTGGCGCTTCATGTGCAGCCGA
