[The description below was written by a language model from this plasmid's Addgene catalogue record.]
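Description:
KHBD00621 is a Gateway entry clone built in the pDONR221 backbone (Invitrogen), carrying the open reading frame of the Drosophila melanogaster gene CG31392 (FBgn0051392, now linked in Entrez Gene to CG42726). The insert is recorded as 1323 bp in a backbone of about 2.5 kb once the donor cassette has been replaced. The plasmid is maintained in E. coli as a high-copy plasmid under kanamycin selection. No feature table accompanies the record, so the details of the origin of replication and the recombination sites are not listed. However, an ORF cloned into a pDONR vector by Gateway recombination is normally flanked by attL sites, and the M13 forward and reverse sequencing primers named in the record read into the insert from either side.

The record lists no promoter, which fits the role of an entry clone: it is not meant to express the gene itself but to act as a sequence-verified shuttle from which the ORF can be moved by LR recombination into destination vectors that provide promoters, tags or fusion partners. The depositor notes that ORFs in this collection were cloned open-ended, without a stop codon. This allows in-frame C-terminal fusions after transfer, and it also means the destination vector must supply translation termination. The associated publication describes automated protein–DNA interaction screening of Drosophila regulatory elements, which suggests the clone belongs to a larger ORF resource assembled for such screens. The record does not state the molecular function of CG31392 or which destination vectors were used.
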