Addgene plasmid #39693: KHBD00621
Depositing lab: Bart Deplancke. Depositing organization: Swiss Federal Institute of Technology (EPFL). Publication: Automated protein-DNA interaction screening of Drosophila regulatory elements. Korneel Hens, Jean-Daniel Feuz, Alina Isakova, Antonina Lagovitina, Andreas Massouras, Julien Bryois, Patrick Callaerts, Susan E. Celniker, Bart Deplancke. Nat Methods. 2011 Oct 30;8(12):1065-70. 10.1038/nmeth.1763 PubMed 22037703.
Backbone
  Vector backbone: pDONR221
  Backbone manufacturer: Invitrogen
  Backbone size w/o insert (bp): 2536
  Vector type: Gateway DONR vector
Growth in bacteria
  Bacterial resistance: Kanamycin, 50 μg/mL
  Growth temperature: 37°C
  Growth strain: DH5alpha
  Copy number: High Copy
Gene/Insert
  Gene/Insert name: CG31392 (alt name: FBgn0051392)
  Species: D. melanogaster (fly)
  Insert size (bp): 1323
  Entrez Gene: CG42726 (a.k.a. Dmel_CG42726, CG12258, CG31392, Dmel\CG42726, Dmel_CG31392)
  Promoter: none
  Cloning method: Gateway Cloning
  Sequencing primers: 5′ M13-F20; 3′ M13R
Terms and licenses: Academic/Nonprofit Terms; Industry Terms: Not Available to Industry
Depositor comments: Please note that the ORFs in this collection were cloned open-ended (without a stop codon).
How to cite: KHBD00621 was a gift from Bart Deplancke (Addgene plasmid # 39693 ; http://n2t.net/addgene:39693 ; RRID:Addgene_39693)
